>Addgene plasmid #57623 | tdEos-H2B-C-22 | addgene full sequence | sequence record 257537 | Addgene NGS Result
ATAACCGTATTACCGCCATGCATTAGTTATTAATAGTAATCAATTACGGGGTCATTAGTTCATAGCCCAT
ATATGGAGTTCCGCGTTACATAACTTACGGTAAATGGCCCGCCTGGCTGACCGCCCAACGACCCCCGCCC
ATTGACGTCAATAATGACGTATGTTCCCATAGTAACGCCAATAGGGACTTTCCATTGACGTCAATGGGTG
GAGTATTTACGGTAAACTGCCCACTTGGCAGTACATCAAGTGTATCATATGCCAAGTACGCCCCCTATTG
ACGTCAATGACGGTAAATGGCCCGCCTGGCATTATGCCCAGTACATGACCTTATGGGACTTTCCTACTTG
GCAGTACATCTACGTATTAGTCATCGCTATTACCATGGTGATGCGGTTTTGGCAGTACATCAATGGGCGT
GGATAGCGGTTTGACTCACGGGGATTTCCAAGTCTCCACCCCATTGACGTCAATGGGAGTTTGTTTTGGC
ACCAAAATCAACGGGACTTTCCAAAATGTCGTAACAACTCCGCCCCATTGACGCAAATGGGCGGTAGGCG
TGTACGGTGGGAGGTCTATATAAGCAGAGCTGGTTTAGTGAACCGTCAGATCCGCTAGCGCTACCGGTCG
CCACCATGAGTGCGATTAAGCCAGACATGAAGATCAACCTCCGTATGGAAGGCAACGTAAACGGGCACCA
CTTTGTGATCGACGGAGATGGTACAGGCAAGCCTTTTGAGGGAAAACAGAGTATGGATCTTGAAGTCAAA
GAGGGCGGACCTCTGCCTTTTGCCTTTGATATCCTGACCACTGCATTCCATTACGGCAACAGGGTATTCG
CCGAATATCCAGACCACATACAAGACTATTTTAAGCAGTCGTTTCCTAAGGGGTATTCGTGGGAACGAAG
CTTGACTTTCGAAGACGGGGGCATTTGCATTGCCAGAAACGACATAACAATGGAAGGGGACACTTTCTAT
AATAAAGTTCGATTTCACGGTGTAAACTTTCCCGCCAATGGTCCAGTTATGCAGAAGAAGACGCTGAAAT
GGGAGCCCTCCACTGAGAAAATGTATGTGCGTGATGGAGTGCTGACTGGTGATATTCGCATGGCTTTGTT
GCTTGAAGGAAATGCCCATTACCGATGTGACTTCAGAACTACTTACAAAGCTAAGGAGAAGGGTGTCAAG
TTACCAGGCTACCACTTTGTGGACCACTGCATTGAGATTTTAAGCCATGACAAAGATTACAACAAGGTTA
AGCTGTATGAGCATGCTGTTGCTCATTCTGGATTGCCTGACAATGCCAGACGATCCGGTAGCGGTCACGG
TACTGGTTCTACTGGTTCTGGTTCTTCTGAGAGTGCGATTAAGCCAGACATGAAGATCAACCTCCGTATG
GAAGGCAACGTAAACGGGCACCACTTTGTGATCGACGGAGATGGTACAGGCAAGCCTTTTGAGGGAAAAC
AGAGTATGGATCTTGAAGCCAAAGAGGGCGGACCTCTGCCTTTTGCCTTTGATATCCTGACCACTGCATT
CCATTACGGCAACAGGGTATTCGCCGAATATCCAGACCACATACAAGACTATTTTAAGCAGTCGTTTCCT
AAGGGGTATTCGTGGGAACGAAGCTTGACTTTCGAAGACGGGGGCATTTGCATTGCCAGAAACGACATAA
CAATGGAAGGGGACACTTTCTATAATAAAGTTCGATTTCACGGTGTAAACTTTCCCGCCAATGGTCCAGT
TATGCAGAAGAAGACGCTGAAATGGGAGCCCTCCACTGAGAAAATGTATGTGCGTGATGGAGTGCTGACT
GGTGATATTCGCATGGCTTTGTTGCTTGAAGGAAATGCCCATTACCGATGTGACTTCAGAACTACTTACA
AAGCTAAGGAGAAGGGTGTCAAGTTACCAGGCTACCACTTTGTGGACCACTGCATTGAGATTTTAAGCCA
TGACAAAGATTACAACAAGGTTAAGCTGTATGAGCATGCTGTTGCTCATTCTGGATTGCCTGACAATGCC
AGACGATCCGGACTCAGATCTCGAGAGTCGTCCGGTCGCAGCGGCTCCGGCATAAGTAGCGCATCTGGTT
CCCCAGAGCCAGCGAAGTCTGCTCCCGCCCCGAAAAAGGGCTCCAAGAAGGCGGTGACTAAGGCGCAGAA
GAAAGGCGGCAAGAAGCGCAAGCGCAGCCGCAAGGAGAGCTATTCCATCTATGTGTACAAGGTTCTGAAG
CAGGTCCACCCTGACACCGGCATTTCGTCCAAGGCCATGGGCATCATGAATTCGTTTGTGAACGACATTT
TCGAGCGCATCGCAGGTGAGGCTTCCCGCCTGGCGCATTACAACAAGCGCTCGACCATCACCTCCAGGGA
GATCCAGACGGCCGTGCGCCTGCTGCTGCCTGGGGAGTTGGCCAAGCACGCCGTGTCCGAGGGTACTAAG
GCCATCACCAAGTACACCAGCGCTAAGTAAGGATCCACCGGATCTAGATAACTGATCATAATCAGCCATA
CCACATTTGTAGAGGTTTTACTTGCTTTAAAAAACCTCCCACACCTCCCCCTGAACCTGAAACATAAAAT
GAATGCAATTGTTGTTGTTAACTTGTTTATTGCAGCTTATAATGGTTACAAATAAAGCAATAGCATCACA
AATTTCACAAATAAAGCATTTTTTTCACTGCATTCTAGTTGTGGTTTGTCCAAACTCATCAATGTATCTT
AACGCGTAAATTGTAAGCGTTAATATTTTGTTAAAATTCGCGTTAAATTTTTGTTAAATCAGCTCATTTT
TTAACCAATAGGCCGAAATCGGCAAAATCCCTTATAAATCAAAAGAATAGACCGAGATAGGGT
[37 nt withheld, positions 2864-2900]
AAAGAACGTGGACTCCAACGTCAAAGG
[49 nt withheld, positions 2928-2976]
T
[91 nt withheld, positions 2978-3068]
G
[124 nt withheld, positions 3070-3193]
CAGGTGGCACTTTTCGGGGAAATGTGCGCGGAACCCCTATTTGTTTATTTTTCTAAATACATTCAAATAT
GTATCCGCTCATGAGACAATAACCCTGATAAATGCTTCAATAATATTGAAAAAGGAAGAGTCCTGAGGCG
GAAAGAACCAGCTGTGGAATGTGTGTCAGTTAGGGTGTGGAAAGTCCCCAGGCTCCCCAGCAGGCAGAAG
TATGCAAAGCATGCATCTCAATTAGTCAGCAACCAGGTGTGGAAAGTCCCCAGGCTCCCCAGCAGGCAGA
AGTATGCAAAGCATGCATCTCAATTAGTCAGCAACCATAGTCCCGCCCCTAACTCCGCCCATCCCGCCCC
TAACTCCGCCCAGTTCCGCCCATTCTCCGCCCCATGGCTGACTAATTTTTTTTATTTATGCAGAGGCCGA
GGCCGCCTCGGCCTCTGAGCTATTCCAGAAGTAGTGAGGAGGCTTTTTTGGAGGCCTAGGCTTTTGCAAA
GATCGATCAAGAGACAGGATGAGGATCGTTTCGCATGATTGAACAAGATGGATTGCACGCAGGTTCTCCG
GCCGCTTGGGTGGAGAGGCTATTCGGCTATGACTGGGCACAACAGACAATCGGCTGCTCTGATGCCGCCG
TGTTCCGGCTGTCAGCGCAGGGGCGCCCGGTTCTTTTTGTCAAGACCGACCTGTCCGGTGCCCTGAATGA
ACTGCAAGACGAGGCAGCGCGGCTATCGTGGCTGGCCACGACGGGCGTTCCTTGCGCAGCTGTGCTCGAC
GTTGTCACTGAAGCGGGAAGGGACTGGCTGCTATTGGGCGAAGTGCCGGGGCAGGATCTCCTGTCATCTC
ACCTTGCTCCTGCCGAGAAAGTATCCATCATGGCTGATGCAATGCGGCGGCTGCATACGCTTGATCCGGC
TACCTGCCCATTCGACCACCAAGCGAAACATCGCATCGAGCGAGCACGTACTCGGATGGAAGCCGGTCTT
GTCGATCAGGATGATCTGGACGAAGAGCATCAGGGGCTCGCGCCAGCCGAACTGTTCGCCAGGCTCAAGG
CGAGCATGCCCGACGGCGAGGATCTCGTCGTGACCCATGGCGATGCCTGCTTGCCGAATATCATGGTGGA
AAATGGCCGCTTTTCTGGATTCATCGACTGTGGCCGGCTGGGTGTGGCGGACCGCTATCAGGACATAGCG
TTGGCTACCCGTGATATTGCTGAAGAGCTTGGCGGCGAATGGGCTGACCGCTTCCTCGTGCTTTACGGTA
TCGCCGCTCCCGATTCGCAGCGCATCGCCTTCTATCGCCTTCTTGACGAGTTCTTCTGAGCGGGACTCTG
GGGTTCGAAATGACCGACCAAGCGACGCCCAACCTGCCATCACGAGATTTCGATTCCACCGCCGCCTTCT
ATGAAAGGTTGGGCTTCGGAATCGTTTTCCGGGACGCCGGCTGGATGATCCTCCAGCGCGGGGATCTCAT
GCTGGAGTTCTTCGCCCACCCTAGGGGGAGGCTAACTGAAACACGGAAGGAGACAATACCGGAAGGAACC
CGCGCTATGACGGCAATAAAAAGACAGAATAAAACGCACGGTGTTGGGTCGTTTGTTCATAAACGCGGGG
TTCGGTCCCAGGGCTGGCACTCTGTCGATACCCCACCGAGACCCCATTGGGGCCAATACGCCCGCGTTTC
TTCCTTTTCCCCACCCCACCCCCCAAGTTCGGGTGAAGGCCCAGGGCTCGCAGCCAACGTCGGGGCGGCA
GGCCCTGCCATAGCCTCAGGTTACTCATATATACTTTAGATTGATTTAAAACTTCATTTTTAATTTAAAA
GGATCTAGGTGAAGATCCTTTTTGATAATCTCATGACCAAAATCCCTTAACGTGAGTTTTCGTTCCACTG
AGCGTCAGACCCCGTAGAAAAGATCAAAGGATCTTCTTGAGATCCTTTTTTTCTGCGCGTAATCTGCTGC
TTGCAAACAAAAAAACCACCGCTACCAGCGGTGGTTTGTTTGCCGGATCAAGAGCTACCAACTCTTTTTC
CGAAGGTAACTGGCTTCAGCAGAGCGCAGATACCAAATACTGTTCTTCTAGTGTAGCCGTAGTTAGGCCA
CCACTTCAAGAACTCTGTAGCACCGCCTACATACCTCGCTCTGCTAATCCTGTTACCAGTGGCTGCTGCC
AGTGGCGATAAGTCGTGTCTTACCGGGTTGGACTCAAGACGATAGTTACCGGATAAGGCGCAGCGGTCGG
GCTGAACGGGGGGTTCGTGCACACAGCCCAGCTTGGAGCGAACGACCTACACCGAACTGAGATACCTACA
GCGTGAGCTATGAGAAAGCGCCACGCTTCCCGAAGGGAGAAAGGCGGACAGGTATCCGGTAAGCGGCAGG
GTCGGAACAGGAGAGCGCACGAGGGAGCTTCCAGGGGGAAACGCCTGGTATCTTTATAGTCCTGTCGGGT
TTCGCCACCTCTGACTTGAGCGTCGATTTTTGTGATGCTCGTCAGGGGGGCGGAGCCTATGGAAAAACGC
CAGCAACGCGGCCTTTTTACGGTTCCTGGCCTTTTGCTGGCCTTTTGCTCACATGTTCTTTCCTGCGTTA
TCCCCTGATTCTGTGG
Features (pLannotate 1.2.2; 16 found; start..end, strand, type, name):
     84..387     +  enhancer       CMV enhancer: human cytomegalovirus immediate early enhancer
    388..591     +  promoter       CMV promoter: human cytomegalovirus (CMV) immediate early promoter
    636..1313    +  CDS            d2EosFP: d2EosFP is a photoconvertible red fluorescent protein published in 2004, derived from Lobophyllia hemprichii.
   1361..2037    +  CDS            EosFP (fragment): green-to-red photoswitchable fluorescent protein (Wiedenmann et al., 2004)
   2037..2055    +  misc_feature   MCS (fragment): multiple cloning site
   2103..2480    +  CDS            H2B: human histone H2B; HIST1H2BJ
   2503..2587    +  CDS            large T antigen (fragment): large T antigen from SV40 (simian virus 40)
   2610..2731    +  polyA_signal   SV40 poly(A) signal: SV40 polyadenylation signal
   2765..3193    -  rep_origin     f1 ori (sequence partly withheld): f1 bacteriophage origin of replication; arrow indicates direction of (+) strand synthesis
   3220..3324    +  promoter       AmpR promoter: bla
   3326..3683    +  promoter       SV40 promoter: SV40 enhancer and early promoter
   3718..4512    +  CDS            NeoR/KanR: aminoglycoside phosphotransferase from Tn5; aph(3')-II (or nptII); confers resistance to neomycin, kanamycin, and G418 (Geneticin®)
   4533..4685    +  CDS            ble (fragment): BLE_KLEPN - Experimental evidence at protein level: Swiss-Prot protein existence level 1. Binding protein with a strong affinity to the bleomycin family of antibiotics. Binds to CL990; an antimitotic-antibiotic compound. From Klebsiella pneumoniae.
   4744..4791    +  polyA_signal   HSV TK poly(A) signal: herpes simplex virus thymidine kinase polyadenylation signal (Cole and Stacy, 1985)
   4882..4898    -  polyA_signal   bGH poly(A) signal (fragment): bovine growth hormone polyadenylation signal
   5120..5708    +  rep_origin     ori: high-copy-number ColE1/pMB1/pBR322/pUC origin of replication
