[The description below was written by a language model from this plasmid's Addgene catalogue record and pLannotate feature annotations shown in this document.]
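Description:
tdEos-H2B-C-22 is a mammalian expression plasmid built on the tdEos-C1 backbone, a C1-style fluorescent protein fusion vector, and it encodes human histone H2B (HIST1H2BJ/H2BC11) fused to the C-terminus of tandem-dimer Eos. Transcription is driven by the human cytomegalovirus immediate early enhancer and promoter and terminated by an SV40 polyadenylation signal. The feature table shows two consecutive Eos-type coding regions, consistent with the tandem-dimer arrangement, followed by a remnant of the multiple cloning site and then the H2B coding sequence. According to the record, a 22 amino acid linker separates the fluorescent tag from the histone, and the H2B carries D26G and V119I substitutions.

The plasmid is maintained in bacteria at high copy through a ColE1/pUC-type origin and also carries an f1 origin. A single NeoR/KanR (aminoglycoside phosphotransferase) gene serves both hosts: a bacterial promoter gives kanamycin resistance in E. coli, while the SV40 early promoter with an HSV TK polyadenylation signal allows G418 selection of stably transfected mammalian cells. Short annotated fragments of large T antigen, ble and the bGH poly(A) signal are most likely partial matches to backbone sequence rather than functional elements.

Eos is a green-to-red photoconvertible protein derived from Lobophyllia hemprichii. The depositor lists excitation/emission of 505/516 nm for the green state and 569/581 nm for the red state. The record does not state a specific application, but a fusion to a core histone labels chromatin, so constructs of this kind typically serve to mark nuclei and chromosomes in live cells, to highlight and track selected chromatin by photoconversion, and for localization-based super-resolution imaging.
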