Addgene plasmid #57623: tdEos-H2B-C-22
Depositing lab: Michael Davidson. Depositing organization: Florida State University, Tallahassee.
Backbone
  Vector backbone: tdEos-C1
  Backbone size w/o insert (bp): 4750
  Vector type: Mammalian Expression
  Selectable markers: Neomycin (select with G418)
Growth in bacteria
  Bacterial resistance: Kanamycin, 50 μg/mL
  Growth temperature: 37°C
  Growth strain: DH5alpha
  Copy number: High Copy
Gene/Insert
  Gene/Insert name: H2B22 (alt names: Human Histone H2B with 22 amino acid linker; NM_021058.3)
  Species: H. sapiens (human)
  Mutation: D26G and V119I in H2B
  Entrez Gene: H2BC11 (a.k.a. H2B/r, H2BFR, H2BJ, HIST1H2BJ)
  Promoter: CMV
  Tag / fusion protein: tdEos (N terminal on backbone)
  Cloning method: Unknown
  Sequencing primers: 5′ CMV-F; 3′ SV40pA-R
Terms and licenses: Academic/Nonprofit Terms; Industry Terms
Depositor comments: H. sapiens (human) Histone H2B with 22 amino acid linker . Excitation = 505 / 569; Emission = 516 / 581
How to cite: tdEos-H2B-C-22 was a gift from Michael Davidson (Addgene plasmid # 57623 ; http://n2t.net/addgene:57623 ; RRID:Addgene_57623)
